>Addgene plasmid #31497 | GST-RB (736-840) | addgene partial sequence | sequence record 36351 | pGEX-5 5'-GGGCTGGCAAGCCACGTTTGGTG-3'
ATCNCAANGGACTGGTTCGCGTGGATCCCATGCTGTTCAGGAGACATTCAAACGTGTTTTGATCAAAGAA
GAGGAGTATGATTCTATTATAGTATTCTATAACTCGGTCTTCATGCAGAGACTGAAAACAAATATTTTGC
AGTATGCTTCCACCAGGCCCCCTACCTTGTCACCAATACCTCACATTCCTCGAAGCCCTTACAAGTTTCC
TAGTTCACCCTTACGGATTCCTGGAGGGAACATCTATATTTCACCCCTGAAGAGTCCATATAAAATTTCA
GAAGGTCTGCCAACACCAACAAAAATGACTCCAAGATCAAGAATCTTAGTATCAATTGGTGAATCATTCG
GGACTTCTGTCGAGCGGCCGCATCGTGACTGACTGACGATCTGCCTCGCGCGTTTCGGTGATGACGGTGA
AAACCTCTGACACATGCAGCTCCCGGAGACGGTCACAGCTTGTCTGTAAGCGGATGCCGGGAGCAGACAA
GCCCGTCAGGGCGCGTCAGCGGGTGTTGGCGGGTGTCGGGGCGCAGCCATGACCCAGTCACGTAGCGATA
GCGGAGTGTATAATTCTTGAAGACGAAAGGGCCTCGTGATACGCCTATTTTTATAGGTTAATGTCATGAT
AATAATGGTTTCTTAGACGTCAGGTGGCACTTTTCGGGGAAATGTGCGCGGAACCCCTATTTGTTTATTT
TTCTAAATACATTCAAATATGTATCCGCTCATGAGACAATAACCCTGATAAATGCTTCAATAATATTGAA
AAAGGAAGAGTATGAGTATTCAACATTTCCGTGTCGCCCTTATTCCCTTTTTTGCGGCATTTTGCCTTCC
TGTTTTTGCTCACCCAGAAACGCTGGTGAAAGTAAAGATGCTGAAGATCAGTTGGGTGCACGAGTGGGTT
ACATCGAACTGGATCTCAACAGCGGTAAGATCCTNGAAAG
