[The description below was written by a language model from this plasmid's Addgene catalogue record.]
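Description:
GST-RB (736-840) is a bacterial expression plasmid built on a pGEX backbone of about 5 kb. It is used to produce a fragment of the human retinoblastoma tumor suppressor protein (RB1) as a glutathione S-transferase fusion. The plasmid is maintained in E. coli at high copy number under ampicillin selection. No feature table accompanies the record, so the exact pGEX variant, the promoter and the origin of replication are not stated. pGEX-series vectors generally drive expression from an IPTG-inducible tac promoter under lac repressor control, but this cannot be confirmed here for this construct.

The insert is a 312 bp segment of human RB1 encoding amino acids 736 to 840, a region toward the C-terminal part of the protein. It was cloned between BamHI and SalI sites, both of which remain intact, so the fragment can be excised or transferred into another vector. GST is supplied by the backbone and sits at the N terminus of the RB fragment, which allows the recombinant protein to be purified or immobilized on glutathione resin.

The associated publication concerns methylation of RB by the lysine methyltransferase SMYD2. A purified RB fragment of this kind would suit use as a defined substrate in in vitro modification assays, for narrowing down modified residues, or as bait in GST pull-down experiments. The record itself does not specify how the plasmid was used.
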