Addgene plasmid #31497: GST-RB (736-840)
Depositing lab: Julien Sage. Depositing organization: Stanford University. Publication: Methylation of the retinoblastoma tumor suppressor by SMYD2. Saddic LA, West LE, Aslanian A, Yates JR, Rubin SM, Gozani O, Sage J. J Biol Chem. 2010 Nov 26. 285(48):37733-40. 10.1074/jbc.M110.137612 PubMed 20870719.
Backbone
  Vector backbone: pGEX
  Backbone manufacturer: Amersham
  Backbone size w/o insert (bp): 5000
  Vector type: Bacterial Expression
Growth in bacteria
  Bacterial resistance: Ampicillin, 100 μg/mL
  Growth temperature: 37°C
  Growth strain: DH5alpha
  Copy number: High Copy
Gene/Insert
  Gene/Insert name: RB
  Species: H. sapiens (human)
  Insert size (bp): 312
  Mutation: Contains amino acids 736-840
  Entrez Gene: RB1 (a.k.a. OSRC, PPP1R130, RB, p105-Rb, p110-RB1, pRb, pp110)
  Tag / fusion protein: GST (N terminal on backbone)
  Cloning method: Restriction Enzyme; 5′ cloning site BamHI (not destroyed); 3′ cloning site SalI (not destroyed)
  Sequencing primers: 5′ pGEX5'
Terms and licenses: Academic/Nonprofit Terms; Industry Terms: Not Available to Industry
How to cite: GST-RB (736-840) was a gift from Julien Sage (Addgene plasmid # 31497 ; http://n2t.net/addgene:31497 ; RRID:Addgene_31497)
